Addgene plasmid #238844: NLRX1-NanoLuc Fusion Vector
Purpose: Express NLRX1-NanoLuc Fusion Protein in Mammalian Cells under a CMV promoter
Depositing lab: Promega Corporation.
Backbone
  Vector backbone: pFC32K Nluc CMV-neo Flexi(R) Vector
  Vector type: Mammalian Expression
Growth in bacteria
  Bacterial resistance: Kanamycin, 50 μg/mL
  Growth temperature: 37°C
  Growth strain: DH5alpha
  Copy number: High Copy
Gene/Insert
  Gene/Insert name: NLRX1
  Species: H. sapiens (human)
  Entrez Gene: NLRX1 (a.k.a. CLR11.3, DLNB26, NOD26, NOD5, NOD9)
  Promoter: CMV
  Tag / fusion protein: NanoLuc (R) (C terminal on backbone)
  Cloning method: Other
Terms and licenses: Academic/Nonprofit Terms; Industry Terms
How to cite: NLRX1-NanoLuc Fusion Vector was a gift from Promega Corporation (Addgene plasmid # 238844 ; http://n2t.net/addgene:238844 ; RRID:Addgene_238844)
