[The description below was written by a language model from this plasmid's Addgene catalogue record and pLannotate feature annotations shown in this document.]
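Description:
NLRX1-NanoLuc Fusion Vector is a mammalian expression plasmid of about 7.7 kb built on the pFC32K Nluc CMV-neo Flexi backbone. It is designed to produce human NLRX1 fused at its C terminus to NanoLuc luciferase. It replicates in E. coli from a high-copy ColE1/pUC-type origin. A ColE1-derived cer site is also annotated, which helps keep the plasmid in monomeric form. Selection relies on a single neo (nptII) gene placed behind tandem SV40 early and EM7 promoters and followed by a synthetic poly(A) signal. The bacterial EM7 promoter gives the recorded kanamycin resistance in E. coli. The SV40 promoter drives the same gene in mammalian cells, an arrangement normally used for G418 selection of stable lines.

The expression cassette begins with the CMV immediate early enhancer and promoter, followed by a chimeric β-globin/immunoglobulin intron that generally improves transcript processing and expression. A T7 promoter sits just upstream of the coding region and could support in vitro transcription. The NLRX1 open reading frame is followed after a short gap by the human codon-optimized NanoLuc coding sequence, consistent with a linker-joined C-terminal fusion, and an SV40 poly(A) signal lies downstream. Several small annotated fragments (MCS, T7 terminator, SET1, large T antigen, M13 ori, bom, tnpA) appear to be backbone remnants rather than functional parts.

NLRX1 is an NLR family protein annotated as a negative regulator of MAVS-mediated antiviral signaling and a promoter of autophagy. The record states only that the plasmid expresses the fusion in mammalian cells. NanoLuc fusions of this kind are commonly used as luminescent reporters or as energy donors in bioluminescence resonance energy transfer assays, but no specific application is recorded.
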