Features (pLannotate 1.2.2; 20 found; start..end, strand, type, name):
    140..517     +  enhancer       CMV enhancer: human cytomegalovirus immediate early enhancer
    519..718     +  promoter       CMV promoter: human cytomegalovirus (CMV) immediate early promoter
    857..989     +  intron         chimeric intron: chimera between introns from human β-globin and immunoglobulin heavy chain genes
   1033..1051    +  promoter       T7 promoter: promoter for bacteriophage T7 RNA polymerase
   1065..3989    +  CDS            NLRX1: NLRX1_HUMAN - Also known as NOD26, NOD5, NOD9. Experimental evidence at protein level: Swiss-Prot protein existence level 1. Participates in antiviral signaling. Acts as a negative regulator of MAVS-mediated antiviral responses, through the inhibition of the virus-induced RLH (RIG-like helicase)-MAVS interaction (PubMed:18200010). Instead, promotes autophagy by interacting with TUFM and subsequently recruiting the autophagy-related proteins ATG5 and ATG12 (PubMed:22749352). Regulates also MAVS-dependent NLRP3 inflammasome activation to attenuate apoptosis (PubMed:27393910). Has no inhibitory f
   4011..4523    +  CDS            Nluc: NanoLuc® luciferase human codon-optimized
   4532..4561    +  misc_feature   MCS (fragment): pUC18/19 multiple cloning site
   4568..4617    +  CDS            SET1 (fragment): solubility-enhancement tag derived from T7 phage gene 10B
   4625..4644    +  terminator     T7 terminator (fragment): transcription terminator for bacteriophage T7 RNA polymerase
   4666..4787    -  polyA_signal   SV40 poly(A) signal: SV40 polyadenylation signal
   4810..4878    -  CDS            large T antigen (fragment): large T antigen from SV40 (simian virus 40)
   4883..4915    +  rep_origin     M13 ori (fragment): M13 bacteriophage origin of replication; arrow indicates direction of (+) strand synthesis
   4916..4967    -  misc_feature   bom (fragment): basis of mobility region from pBR322
   5032..5389    +  promoter       SV40 promoter: SV40 enhancer and early promoter
   5404..5451    +  promoter       EM7 promoter: synthetic bacterial promoter&nbsp
   5483..6274    +  CDS            neo: KKA2_KLEPN - Also known as kan, nptII. Experimental evidence at protein level: Swiss-Prot protein existence level 1. Resistance to kanamycin, neomycin, paromomycin, ribostamycin, butirosin and gentamicin B. From Klebsiella pneumoniae.
   6341..6389    +  polyA_signal   poly(A) signal: synthetic polyadenylation signal
   6410..6499    -  CDS            tnpA (fragment): TN5P_ECOLX - Also known as tnp. Experimental evidence at protein level: Swiss-Prot protein existence level 1. Mediates transposition of transposon Tn5 by a 'cut and paste' mechanism. First, the monomeric transposase binds the 19 bp inverted DNA repeats flanking the transposon. Then, dimerization of the DNA- bound transposase creates a synaptic DNA complex. After nicking of the first DNA strand, excision of the transposon proceeds through a series of intermediates. The transposase then mediates the insertion of the transposon at a new site by strand transfer. The activity of the wild- type tran
   6628..7216    -  rep_origin     ori: high-copy-number ColE1/pMB1/pBR322/pUC origin of replication
   7332..7615    +  misc_feature   cer region: ColE1-derived recombination site that helps to maintain plasmids as monomers
>Addgene plasmid #238844 | NLRX1-NanoLuc Fusion Vector | addgene full sequence | sequence record 479844 | Addgene NGS Result
TCAATATTGGCCATTAGCCATATTATTCATTGGTTATATAGCATAAATCAATATTGGCTATTGGCCATTG
CATACGTTGTATCTATATCATAATATGTACATTTATATTGGCTCATGTCCAATATGACCGCCATGTTGGC
ATTGATTATTGACTAGTTATTAATAGTAATCAATTACGGGGTCATTAGTTCATAGCCCATATATGGAGTT
CCGCGTTACATAACTTACGGTAAATGGCCCGCCTGGCTGACCGCCCAACGACCCCCGCCCATTGACGTCA
ATAATGACGTATGTTCCCATAGTAACGCCAATAGGGACTTTCCATTGACGTCAATGGGTGGAGTATTTAC
GGTAAACTGCCCACTTGGCAGTACATCAAGTGTATCATATGCCAAGTCCGCCCCCTATTGACGTCAATGA
CGGTAAATGGCCCGCCTGGCATTATGCCCAGTACATGACCTTACGGGACTTTCCTACTTGGCAGTACATC
TACGTATTAGTCATCGCTATTACCATGGTGATGCGGTTTTGGCAGTACACCAATGGGCGTGGATAGCGGT
TTGACTCACGGGGATTTCCAAGTCTCCACCCCATTGACGTCAATGGGAGTTTGTTTTGGCACCAAAATCA
ACGGGACTTTCCAAAATGTCGTAATAACCCCGCCCCGTTGACGCAAATGGGCGGTAGGCGTGTACGGTGG
GAGGTCTATATAAGCAGAGCTGGTTTAGTGAACCGTCAGATCACTAGAAGCTTTATTGCGGTAGTTTATC
ACAGTTAAATTGCTAACGCAGTCAGTGCTTCTGACACAACAGTCTCGAACTTAAGCTGCAGAAGTTGGTC
GTGAGGCACTGGGCAGGTAAGTATCAAGGTTACAAGACAGGTTTAAGGAGACCAATAGAAACTGGGCTTG
TCGAGACAGAGAAGACTCTTGCGTTTCTGATAGGCACCTATTGGTCTTACTGACATCCACTTTGCCTTTC
TCTCCACAGGTGTCCACTCCCAGTTCAATTACAGCTCTTAAGGCTAGAGTATTAATACGACTCACTATAG
GGCTAGCGATCGCCATGAGGTGGGGCCACCATTTGCCCAGGGCCTCTTGGGGCTCTGGTTTTAGAAGAGC
ACTCCAGCGACCAGATGATCGTATCCCCTTCCTGATCCACTGGAGTTGGCCCCTTCAAGGGGAGCGTCCC
TTTGGGCCCCCTAGGGCCTTTATACGCCACCACGGAAGCTCGGTAGATAGCGCTCCCCCACCCGGGAGGC
ATGGACGGCTGTTCCCCAGCGCCTCTGCAACTGAAGCTATACAGCGGCACCGCCGGAACCTGGCTGAGTG
GTTCAGCCGGCTGCCCAGGGAGGAGCGCCAGTTTGGCCCAACCTTTGCCCTAGACACGGTCCACGTTGAC
CCTGTGATCCGCGAGAGTACCCCTGATGAGCTACTTCGCCCACCCGCGGAGCTGGCCCTGGAGCATCAGC
CACCCCAGGCCGGGCTCCCCCCACTGGCCTTGTCTCAGCTCTTTAACCCGGATGCCTGTGGGCGCCGGGT
GCAGACAGTGGTGCTGTATGGGACAGTGGGCACAGGCAAGAGCACGCTGGTGCGCAAGATGGTTCTGGAC
TGGTGTTATGGGCGGCTGCCGGCCTTCGAGCTGCTCATCCCCTTCTCCTGTGAGGACCTGTCATCCCTGG
GCCCTGCCCCAGCCTCCCTGTGCCAACTTGTGGCCCAGCGCTACACGCCCCTGAAGGAGGTTCTGCCCCT
GATGGCTGCTGCTGGGTCCCACCTCCTCTTTGTGCTCCATGGCTTAGAGCATCTCAACCTCGACTTCCGG
CTGGCAGGCACGGGACTTTGTAGTGACCCGGAGGAACCGCAGGAACCAGCTGCTATCATCGTCAACCTGC
TGCGCAAATACATGCTGCCTCAGGCCAGCATTCTGGTGACCACTCGGCCCTCTGCCATTGGCCGTATCCC
CAGCAAGTACGTGGGCCGCTATGGTGAGATCTGCGGTTTCTCTGATACCAACCTGCAGAAGCTCTACTTC
CAGCTCCGCCTCAACCAGCCGTACTGCGGGTATGCCGTTGGCGGTTCAGGTGTCTCTGCCACACCAGCTC
AGCGTGACCACCTGGTGCAGATGCTCTCCCGGAACCTGGAGGGGCACCACCAGATAGCCGCTGCCTGCTT
CCTGCCGTCCTATTGCTGGCTCGTTTGTGCCACCTTGCACTTCCTGCATGCCCCCACGCCTGCTGGGCAG
ACCCTTACAAGCATCTATACCAGCTTCCTGCGCCTCAACTTCAGCGGGGAAACCCTGGACAGCACTGACC
CCTCCAATTTGTCCCTGATGGCCTATGCAGCCCGAACCATGGGCAAGTTGGCCTATGAGGGGGTGTCCTC
CCGCAAGACCTACTTCTCTGAAGAGGATGTCTGTGGCTGCCTGGAGGCTGGCATCAGGACGGAGGAGGAG
TTTCAGCTGCTGCACATCTTCCGTCGGGATGCCCTGAGGTTTTTCCTGGCCCCATGTGTGGAGCCAGGGC
GTGCAGGCACCTTCGTGTTCACCGTGCCCGCCATGCAGGAATACCTGGCTGCCCTCTACATTGTGCTGGG
TTTGCGCAAGACGACCCTGCAAAAGGTGGGCAAGGAAGTGGCTGAGCTCGTGGGCCGTGTTGGGGAGGAC
GTCAGCCTGGTACTGGGCATCATGGCCAAGCTGCTGCCTCTGCGGGCTCTGCCTCTGCTCTTCAACCTGA
TCAAGGTGGTTCCACGAGTGTTTGGGCGCATGGTGGGTAAAAGCCGGGAGGCGGTGGCTCAGGCCATGGT
GCTGGAGATGTTTCGAGAGGAGGACTACTACAACGATGATGTTCTGGACCAGATGGGCGCCAGTATCCTG
GGCGTGGAGGGCCCCCGGCGCCACCCAGATGAGCCCCCTGAGGATGAAGTCTTCGAGCTCTTCCCCATGT
TCATGGGGGGGCTTCTCTCTGCCCACAACCGAGCTGTGCTAGCTCAGCTTGGCTGCCCCATCAAGAACCT
GGATGCCCTGGAGAATGCCCAGGCCATCAAGAAGAAGCTGGGCAAGCTGGGCCGGCAGGTGCTGCCCCCA
TCAGAGCTCCTTGACCACCTCTTCTTCCACTATGAGTTCCAGAACCAGCGCTTCTCCGCTGAGGTGCTCA
GCTCCCTGCGTCAGCTCAACCTGGCAGGTGTGCGCATGACACCAGTCAAGTGCACAGTGGTGGCAGCTGT
GCTGGGCAGCGGAAGGCATGCCCTGGATGAGGTGAACTTGGCCTCCTGCCAGCTAGATCCTGCTGGGCTG
CGCACACTCCTGCCTGTCTTCCTGCGTGCCCGGAAGCTGGGCTTGCAACTCAACAGCCTGGGCCCTGAGG
CCTGCAAGGACCTCCGAGACCTGTTGCTGCATGACCAGTGCCAAATTACCACACTGCGGCTGTCCAACAA
CCCGCTGACGGCGGCAGGTGTTGCCGTGCTAATGGAGGGGCTGGCAGGAAACACCTCAGTGACGCACCTG
TCCCTGCTGCACACGGGCCTTGGGGACGAAGGCCTGGAGCTGCTGGCTGCCCAGCTGGACCGCAACCGGC
AGCTGCAGGAGCTGAACGTGGCGTACAACGGTGCTGGTGACACAGCGGCCCTGGCCCTGGCCAGAGCTGC
CCGGGAGCACCCTTCCCTGGAACTGCTACACCTCTACTTCAATGAGCTGAGCTCAGAGGGCCGCCAGGTC
TTGCGAGACTTGGGGGGTGCTGCTGAAGGTGGTGCCCGGGTGGTGGTGTCACTGACAGAGGGGACGGCGG
TGTCAGAATACTGGTCAGTGATCCTCAGTGAAGTCCAGCGGAACCTCAATAGCTGGGATCGGGCCCGGGT
TCAGCGACACCTTGAGCTCCTACTGCGGGATCTGGAAGATAGCCGGGGTGCCACCCTTAATCCTTGGCGC
AAGGCCCAGCTGCTGCGAGTGGAGGGCGAGGTCAGGGCCCTCCTGGAGCAGCTGGGAAGCTCTGGAAGCG
TTTCTCTCGGCTCGAGCGGCGTCTTCACACTCGAAGATTTCGTTGGGGACTGGCGACAGACAGCCGGCTA
CAACCTGGACCAAGTCCTTGAACAGGGAGGTGTGTCCAGTTTGTTTCAGAATCTCGGGGTGTCCGTAACT
CCGATCCAAAGGATTGTCCTGAGCGGTGAAAATGGGCTGAAGATCGACATCCATGTCATCATCCCGTATG
AAGGTCTGAGCGGCGACCAAATGGGCCAGATCGAAAAAATTTTTAAGGTGGTGTACCCTGTGGATGATCA
TCACTTTAAGGTGATCCTGCACTATGGCACACTGGTAATCGACGGGGTTACGCCGAACATGATCGACTAT
TTCGGACGGCCGTATGAAGGCATCGCCGTGTTCGACGGCAAAAAGATCACTGTAACAGGGACCCTGTGGA
ACGGCAACAAAATTATCGACGAGCGCCTGATCAACCCCGACGGCTCCCTGCTGTTCCGAGTAACCATCAA
CGGAGTGACCGGCTGGCGGCTGTGCGAACGCATTCTGGCGTAAGGCCGCGACTCTAGAGTCGACCTGCAG
GCATGCAAGCTGATCCGGCTGCTAACAAAGCCCGAAAGGAAGCTGAGTTGGCTGCTGCCACCGCTGAGCA
ATAACTAGCATAACCCCTTGGGGCGGCCGCTTCGAGCAGACATGATAAGATACATTGATGAGTTTGGACA
AACCACAACTAGAATGCAGTGAAAAAAATGCTTTATTTGTGAAATTTGTGATGCTATTGCTTTATTTGTA
ACCATTATAAGCTGCAATAAACAAGTTAACAACAACAATTGCATTCATTTTATGTTTCAGGTTCAGGGGG
AGATGTGGGAGGTTTTTTTAAGCAAGTAAAACCTCTACAAATGTGGTAAAATCGAATTTTAACAAAATAT
TAACGCTTACAATTTCCTGATGCGGTATTTTCTCCTTACGCATCTGTGCGGTATTTCACACCGCATACGC
GGATCTGCGCAGCACCATGGCCTGAAATAACCTCTGAAAGAGGAACTTGGTTAGGTACCTTCTGAGGCGG
AAAGAACCAGCTGTGGAATGTGTGTCAGTTAGGGTGTGGAAAGTCCCCAGGCTCCCCAGCAGGCAGAAGT
ATGCAAAGCATGCATCTCAATTAGTCAGCAACCAGGTGTGGAAAGTCCCCAGGCTCCCCAGCAGGCAGAA
GTATGCAAAGCATGCATCTCAATTAGTCAGCAACCATAGTCCCGCCCCTAACTCCGCCCATCCCGCCCCT
AACTCCGCCCAGTTCCGCCCATTCTCCGCCCCATGGCTGACTAATTTTTTTTATTTATGCAGAGGCCGAG
GCCGCCTCGGCCTCTGAGCTATTCCAGAAGTAGTGAGGAGGCTTTTTTGGAGGCCTAGGCTTTTGCAAAA
AGCTTAATTAACTGTTGACAATTAATCATCGGCATAGTATATCGGCATAGTATAATACGACAAGGTGAGG
AACTAAACCCAGGAGGCAGATCATGATTGAACAAGATGGATTGCACGCAGGTTCTCCGGCCGCTTGGGTG
GAGAGGCTATTCGGCTATGACTGGGCACAACAGACAATCGGCTGCTCTGATGCCGCCGTGTTCCGGCTGT
CAGCGCAGGGGCGCCCGGTTCTTTTTGTCAAGACCGACCTGTCCGGTGCCCTGAATGAACTGCAGGACGA
GGCAGCGCGGCTATCGTGGCTGGCCACGACGGGCGTTCCTTGCGCAGCTGTGCTCGACGTTGTCACTGAA
GCGGGAAGGGACTGGCTGCTATTGGGCGAAGTGCCGGGGCAGGATCTCCTGTCATCTCACCTTGCTCCTG
CCGAGAAAGTATCCATCATGGCTGATGCAATGCGGCGGCTGCATACGCTTGATCCGGCTACCTGCCCATT
CGACCACCAAGCGAAACATCGCATCGAGCGAGCACGTACTCGGATGGAAGCCGGTCTTGTCGATCAGGAT
GATCTGGACGAAGAGCATCAGGGGCTCGCGCCAGCCGAACTGTTCGCCAGGCTCAAGGCGCGCATGCCCG
ACGGCGAGGATCTCGTCGTGACCCATGGCGATGCCTGCTTGCCGAATATCATGGTGGAAAATGGCCGCTT
TTCTGGATTCATCGACTGTGGCCGGCTGGGTGTGGCGGACCGCTATCAGGACATAGCGTTGGCTACCCGT
GATATTGCTGAAGAGCTTGGCGGCGAATGGGCTGACCGCTTCCTCGTGCTTTACGGTATCGCCGCTCCCG
ATTCGCAGCGCATCGCCTTCTATCGCCTTCTTGACGAGTTCTTCTGAGCGGGACTCTGGGGTTCGAAATG
ACCGACCAAGCGACGCCCAACCTGCCATCACGATGGCCGCAATAAAATATCTTTATTTTCATTACATCTG
TGTGTTGGTTTTTTGTGTGAATCGATAGCGATAAGGATCCTCTTTGCGCTTGCGTTTTCCCTTGTCCAGA
TAGCCCAGTAGCTGACATTCATCCGGGGTCAGCACCGTTTCTGCGGACTGGCTTTCTACCCGGTATCAGC
TCACTCAAAGGCGGTAATACGGTTATCCACAGAATCAGGGGATAACGCAGGAAAGAACATGTGAGCAAAA
GGCCAGCAAAAGGCCAGGAACCGTAAAAAGGCCGCGTTGCTGGCGTTTTTCCATAGGCTCCGCCCCCCTG
ACGAGCATCACAAAAATCGACGCTCAAGTCAGAGGTGGCGAAACCCGACAGGACTATAAAGATACCAGGC
GTTTCCCCCTGGAAGCTCCCTCGTGCGCTCTCCTGTTCCGACCCTGCCGCTTACCGGATACCTGTCCGCC
TTTCTCCCTTCGGGAAGCGTGGCGCTTTCTCATAGCTCACGCTGTAGGTATCTCAGTTCGGTGTAGGTCG
TTCGCTCCAAGCTGGGCTGTGTGCACGAACCCCCCGTTCAGCCCGACCGCTGCGCCTTATCCGGTAACTA
TCGTCTTGAGTCCAACCCGGTAAGACACGACTTATCGCCACTGGCAGCAGCCACTGGTAACAGGATTAGC
AGAGCGAGGTATGTAGGCGGTGCTACAGAGTTCTTGAAGTGGTGGCCTAACTACGGCTACACTAGAAGGA
CAGTATTTGGTATCTGCGCTCTGCTGAAGCCAGTTACCTTCGGAAAAAGAGTTGGTAGCTCTTGATCCGG
CAAACAAACCACCGCTGGTAGCGGTGGTTTTTTTGTTTGCAAGCAGCAGATTACGCGCAGAAAAAAAGGA
TTTCAAGAAGATCCTTTGATCTTTTCTACGGGGTCTGACGCTCAGTGGAACGAAAACTCACGTTAAGGGA
TTTTGGTCATGAGATTATCAAAAAGGATCTTCACCTAGATCCTTTTATAGTCCGGAAATACAGGAACGCA
CGCTGGATGGCCCTTCGCTGGGATGGTGAAACCATGAAAAATGGCAGCTTCAGTGGATTAAGTGGGGGTA
ATGTGGCCTGTACCCTCTGGTTGCATAGGTATTCATACGGTTAAAATTTATCAGGCGCGATTGCGGCAGT
TTTTCGGGTGGTTTGTTGCCATTTTTACCTGTCTGCTGCCGTGATCGCGCTGAACGCGTTTTAGCGGTGC
GTACAATTAAGGGATTATGGTAAATCCACTTACTGTCTGCCCTCGTAGCCATCGAGATAAACCGCAGTAC
TCCGGCCACGATGCGTCCGGCGTAGAGGATCGAGATCT
